>Addgene plasmid #90005 | pCDNA5-Flag-BRD4-BD | addgene full sequence | sequence record 180578 | Addgene Assembled NGS Sequence
ATCCCCTATGGTGCACTCTCAGTACAATCTGCTCTGATGCCGCATAGTTAAGCCAGTATCTGCTCCCTGC
TTGTGTGTTGGAGGTCGCTGAGTAGTGCGCGAGCAAAATTTAAGCTACAACAAGGCAAGGCTTGACCGAC
AATTGCATGAAGAATCTGCTTAGGGTTAGGCGTTTTGCGCTGCTTCGCGATGTACGGGCCAGATATACGC
GTTGACATTGATTATTGACTAGTTATTAATAGTAATCAATTACGGGGTCATTAGTTCATAGCCCATATAT
GGAGTTCCGCGTTACATAACTTACGGTAAATGGCCCGCCTGGCTGACCGCCCAACGACCCCCGCCCATTG
ACGTCAATAATGACGTATGTTCCCATAGTAACGCCAATAGGGACTTTCCATTGACGTCAATGGGTGGAGT
ATTTACGGTAAACTGCCCACTTGGCAGTACATCAAGTGTATCATATGCCAAGTACGCCCCCTATTGACGT
CAATGACGGTAAATGGCCCGCCTGGCATTATGCCCAGTACATGACCTTATGGGACTTTCCTACTTGGCAG
TACATCTACGTATTAGTCATCGCTATTACCATGGTGATGCGGTTTTGGCAGTACATCAATGGGCGTGGAT
AGCGGTTTGACTCACGGGGATTTCCAAGTCTCCACCCCATTGACGTCAATGGGAGTTTGTTTTGGCACCA
AAATCAACGGGACTTTCCAAAATGTCGTAACAACTCCGCCCCATTGACGCAAATGGGCGGTAGGCGTGTA
CGGTGGGAGGTCTATATAAGCAGAGCTCTCCCTATCAGTGATAGAGATCTCCCTATCAGTGATAGAGATC
GTCGACGAGCTCGTTTAGTGAACCGTCAGATCGCCTGGAGACGCCATCCACGCTGTTTTGACCTCCATAG
AAGACACCGGGACCGATCCAGCCTCCGGACTCTAGCGTTTAAACTTAAGCTTCCACCATGGATTACAAGG
ATGACGACGATAAGGGATCTATGTCTGCGGAGAGCGGCCCTGGGACGAGATTGAGAAATCTGCCAGTAAT
GGGGGATGGACTAGAAACTTCCCAAATGTCTACAACACAGGCCCAGGCCCAACCCCAGCCAGCCAACGCA
GCCAGCACCAACCCCCCGCCCCCAGAGACCTCCAACCCTAACAAGCCCAAGAGGCAGACCAACCAACTGC
AATACCTGCTCAGAGTGGTGCTCAAGACACTATGGAAACACCAGTTTGCATGGCCTTTCCAGCAGCCTGT
GGATGCCGTCAAGCTGAACCTCCCTGATTACTATAAGATCATTAAAACGCCTATGGATATGGGAACAATA
AAGAAGCGCTTGGAAAACAACTATTACTGGAATGCTCAGGAATGTATCCAGGACTTCAACACTATGTTTA
CAAATTGTTACATCTACGCCAAGCCTGGAGATGACATAGTCTTAATGGCAGAAGCTCTGGAAAAGCTCTT
CTTGCAAAAAATAAATGAGCTACCCACAGAAGAAACCGAGATCATGATAGTCCAGGCAAAAGGAAGAGGA
CGTGGGAGGAAAGAAACAGGGACAGCAAAACCTGGCGTTTCCACGGTACCAAACACAACTCAAGCATCGA
CTCCTCCGCAGACCCAGACCCCTCAGCCGAATCCTCCTCCTGTGCAGGCCACGCCTCACCCCTTCCCTGC
CGTCACCCCGGACCTCATCGTCCAGACCCCTGTCATGACAGTGGTGCCTCCCCAGCCACTGCAGACGCCC
CCGCCAGTGCCCCCCCAGCCACAACCCCCACCCGCTCCAGCTCCCCAGCCCGTACAGAGCCACCCACCCA
TCATCGCGGCCACCCCACAGCCTGTGAAGACAAAGAAGGGAGTGAAGAGGAAAGCAGACACCACCACCCC
CACCACCATTGACCCCATTCACGAGCCACCCTCGCTGCCCCCGGAGCCCAAGACCACCAAGCTGGGCCAG
CGGCGGGAGAGCAGCCGGCCTGTGAAACCTCCAAAGAAGGACGTGCCCGACTCTCAGCAGCACCCAGCAC
CAGAGAAGAGCAGCAAGGTCTCGGAGCAGCTCAAGTGCTGCAGCGGCATCCTCAAGGAGATGTTTGCCAA
GAAGCACGCCGCCTACGCCTGGCCCTTCTACAAGCCTGTGGACGTGGAGGCACTGGGCCTACACGACTAC
TGTGACATCATCAAGCACCCCATGGACATGAGCACAATCAAGTCTAAACTGGAGGCCCGTGAGTACCGTG
ATGCTCAGGAGTTTGGTGCTGACGTCCGATTGATGTTCTCCAACTGCTATAAGTACGCCCCTCCTGACCA
TGAGGTGGTGGCCATGGCCCGCAAGCTCCAGGATGTGTTCGAAATGCGCTTTGCCAAGATGCCGGACGAG
CCTGAGGAGCCAGTGGTGGCCGTGTCCTCCCCGGCAGTGCCCCCTCCCACCAAGGTTGTGGCCCCGCCCT
CATCCAGCGACAGCAGCAGCGATAGCTCCTCGGACAGTGACAGTTCGACTGATGACTCTGAGGAGGAGCG
AGCCCAGCGGCTGGCTGAGCTCCAGGAGCAGCTCAAAGCCGTGCACGAGCAGCTTGCAGCCCTCTCTCAG
CCCCAGCAGAACAAACCAAAGAAAAAGGAGAAAGACAAGAAGGAAAAGAAAAAAGAAAAGCACAAAAGGA
AAGAGGAAGTGGAAGAGAATAAAAAAAGCAAAGCCAAGGAACCTCCTCCTAAAAAGACGAAGAAAAATAA
TAGCAGCAACAGCAATGTGAGCAAGAAGGAGCCAGCGCCCATGAAGAGCAAGCCCCCTCCCACGTATGAG
[249 nt withheld, positions 2801-3049]
GAGAAAGTTGATGTGATTGCCGGCTCCTCCAAGATGAAGGGCTTCTCGTCCTCAGAGTCGGAGAGCTCCA
GTGAGTCCAGCTCCTCTGACAGCGAAGACTCCGAAACAGAGATGGCTCCGAAGTCAAAAAAGAAGGGGCA
CCCCGGGAGGGAGCAGAAGAAGCACCATCATCACCACCATCAGCAGATGCAGCAGGCCCCGGCTCCTGTG
CCCCAGCAGCCGCCCCCGCCTCCCCAGCAGCCCCCACCGCCTCCACCTCCGCAGCAGCAACAGCAGCCGC
CACCCCCGCCTCCCCCACCCTCCATGCCGCAGCAGGCAGCCCCGGCGATGAAGTCCTCGCCCCCACCCTT
CATTGCCACCCAGGTGCCCGTCCTGGAGCCCCAGCTCCCAGGCAGCGTCTTTGACCCCATCGGCCACTTC
ACCCAGCCCATCCTGCACCTGCCGCAGCCTGAGCTGCCCCCTCACCTGCCCCAGCCGCCTGAGCACAGCA
CTCCACCCCATCTCAACCAGCACGCAGTGGTCTCTCCTCCAGCTTTGCACAACGCACTACCCCAGCAGCC
ATCACGGCCCAGCAACCGAGCCGCTGCCCTGCCTCCCAAGCCCGCCCGGCCCCCAGCCGTGTCACCAGCC
TTGACCCAAACACCCCTGCTCCCACAGCCCCCCATGGCCCAACCCCCCCAAGTGCTGCTGGAGGATGAAG
AGCCACCTGCCCCACCCCTCACCTCCATGCAGATGCAGCTGTACCTGCAGCAGCTGCAGAAGGTGCAGCC
CCCTACGCCGCTACTCCCTTCCGTGAAGGTGCAGTCCCAGCCCCCACCCCCCCTGCCGCCCCCACCCCAC
CCCTCTGTGCAGCAGCAGCTGCAGCAGCAGCCGCCACCACCCCCACCACCCCAGCCCCAGCCTCCACCCC
AGCAGCAGCATCAGCCCCCTCCACGGCCCGTGCACTTGCAGCCCATGCAGTTTTCCACCCACATCCAACA
GCCCCCGCCACCCCAGGGCCAGCAGCCCCCCCATCCGCCCCCAGGCCAGCAGCCACCCCCGCCGCAGCCT
GCCAAGCCTCAGCAAGTCATCCAGCACCACCATTCACCCCGGCACCACAAGTCGGACCCCTACTCAACCG
GTCACCTCCGCGAAGCCCCCTCCCCGCTTATGATACATTCCCCCCAGATGTCACAGTTCCAGAGCCTGAC
CCACCAGTCTCCACCCCAGCAAAACGTCCAGCCTAAGAAACAGGAGCTGCGTGCTGCCTCCGTGGTCCAG
CCCCAGCCCCTCGTGGTGGTGAAGGAGGAGAAGATCCACTCACCCATCATCCGCAGCGAGCCCTTCAGCC
CCTCGCTGCGGCCGGAGCCCCCCAAGCACCCGGAGAGCATCAAGGCCCCCGTCCACCTGCCCCAGCGGCC
GGAAATGAAGCCTGTGGATGTCGGGAGGCCTGTGATCCGGCCCCCAGAGCAGAACGCACCGCCACCAGGG
GCCCCTGACAAGGACAAACAGAAACAGGAGCCGAAGACTCCAGTTGCGCCCAAAAAGGACCTGAAAATCA
AGAACATGGGCTCCTGGGCCAGCCTAGTGCAGAAGCATCCGACCACCCCCTCCTCCACAGCCAAGTCATC
CAGCGACAGCTTCGAGCAGTTCCGCCGCGCCGCTCGGGAGAAAGAGGAGCGTGAGAAGGCCCTGAAGGCT
CAGGCCGAGCACGCTGAGAAGGAGAAGGAGCGGCTGCGGCAGGAGCGCATGAGGAGCCGAGAGGACGAGG
ATGCGCTGGAGCAGGCCCGGCGGGCCCATGAGGAGGCACGTCGGCGCCAGGAGCAGCAGCAGCAGCAGCG
CCAGGAGCAACAGCAGCAGCAGCAACAGCAAGCAGCTGCGGTGGCTGCCGCCGCCACCCCACAGGCCCAG
AGCTCCCAGCCCCAGTCCATGCTGGACCAGCAGAGGGAGTTGGCCCGGAAGCGGGAGCAGGAGCGAAGAC
GCCGGGAAGCCATGGCAGCTACCATTGACATGAATTTCCAGAGTGATCTATTGTCAATATTTGAAGAAAA
TCTTTTCTGAGCGCACCTAGGTGGCTTCTGACTTTGATTTTCTGGCAAAACATTGACTTTCCATAGTGTT
AGGGGCGGTGGTGGAGGTGGGATCAGCGGCCAGGGGATGCCTCAGGGCCTGGCCCTCCTGCATGCAAGCT
TCAGCTGCTCGAGTCTAGAGGGCCCGTTTAAACCCGCTGATCAGCCTCGACTGTGCCTTCTAGTTGCCAG
CCATCTGTTGTTTGCCCCTCCCCCGTGCCTTCCTTGACCCTGGAAGGTGCCACTCCCACTGTCCTTTCCT
AATAAAATGAGGAAATTGCATCGCATTGTCTGAGTAGGTGTCATTCTATTCTGGGGGGTGGGGTGGGGCA
GGACAGCAAGGGGGAGGATTGGGAAGACAATAGCAGGCATGCTGGGGATGCGGTGGGCTCTATGGCTTCT
GAGGCGGAAAGAACCAGCTGGGGCTCTAGGGGGTATCCCC
[124 nt withheld, positions 5540-5663]
C
[91 nt withheld, positions 5665-5755]
AGGGTGATGGTTCACGTACCTAGAAGTTCCTATTCCGAAGTTCCTATTCTCTAGAAAGTATAGGAACTTC
CTTGGCCAAAAAGCCTGAACTCACCGCGACGTCTGTCGAGAAGTTTCTGATCGAAAAGTTCGACAGCGTC
TCCGACCTGATGCAGCTCTCGGAGGGCGAAGAATCTCGTGCTTTCAGCTTCGATGTAGGAGGGCGTGGAT
ATGTCCTGCGGGTAAATAGCTGCGCCGATGGTTTCTACAAAGATCGTTATGTTTATCGGCACTTTGCATC
GGCCGCGCTCCCGATTCCGGAAGTGCTTGACATTGGGGAATTCAGCGAGAGCCTGACCTATTGCATCTCC
CGCCGTGCACAGGGTGTCACGTTGCAAGACCTGCCTGAAACCGAACTGCCCGCTGTTCTGCAGCCGGTCG
CGGAGGCCATGGATGCGATCGCTGCGGCCGATCTTAGCCAGACGAGCGGGTTCGGCCCATTCGGACCGCA
AGGAATCGGTCAATACACTACATGGCGTGATTTCATATGCGCGATTGCTGATCCCCATGTGTATCACTGG
CAAACTGTGATGGACGACACCGTCAGTGCGTCCGTCGCGCAGGCTCTCGATGAGCTGATGCTTTGGGCCG
AGGACTGCCCCGAAGTCCGGCACCTCGTGCACGCGGATTTCGGCTCCAACAATGTCCTGACGGACAATGG
CCGCATAACAGCGGTCATTGACTGGAGCGAGGCGATGTTCGGGGATTCCCAATACGAGGTCGCCAACATC
TTCTTCTGGAGGCCGTGGTTGGCTTGTATGGAGCAGCAGACGCGCTACTTCGAGCGGAGGCATCCGGAGC
TTGCAGGATCGCCGCGGCTCCGGGCGTATATGCTCCGCATTGGTCTTGACCAACTCTATCAGAGCTTGGT
TGACGGCAATTTCGATGATGCAGCTTGGGCGCAGGGTCGATGCGACGCAATCGTCCGATCCGGAGCCGGG
ACTGTCGGGCGTACACAAATCGCCCGCAGAAGCGCGGCCGTCTGGACCGATGGCTGTGTAGAAGTACTCG
CCGATAGTGGAAACCGACGCCCCAGCACTCGTCCGAGGGCAAAGGAATAGCACGTACTACGAGATTTCGA
TTCCACCGCCGCCTTCTATGAAAGGTTGGGCTTCGGAATCGTTTTCCGGGACGCCGGCTGGATGATCCTC
CAGCGCGGGGATCTCATGCTGGAGTTCTTCGCCCACCCCAACTTGTTTATTGCAGCTTATAATGGTTACA
AATAAAGCAATAGCATCACAAATTTCACAAATAAAGCATTTTTTTCACTGCATTCTAGTTGTGGTTTGTC
CAAACTCATCAATGTATCTTATCATGTCTGTATACCGTCGACCTCTAGCTAGAGCTTGGCGTAATCATGG
TCATAGCTGTTTCCTGTGTGAAATTGTTATCCGCTCACAATTCCACACAACATACGAGCCGGAAGCATAA
AGTGTAAAGCCTGGGGTGCCTAATGAGTGAGCTAACTCACATTAATTGCGTTGCGCTCACTGCCCGCTTT
CCAGTCGGGAAACCTGTCGTGCCAGCTGCATTAATGAATCGGCCAACGCGCGGGGAGAGGCGGTTTGCGT
ATTGGGCGCTCTTCCGCTTCCTCGCTCACTGACTCGCTGCGCTCGGTCGTTCGGCTGCGGCGAGCGGTAT
CAGCTCACTCAAAGGCGGTAATACGGTTATCCACAGAATCAGGGGATAACGCAGGAAAGAACATGTGAGC
AAAAGGCCAGCAAAAGGCCAGGAACCGTAAAAAGGCCGCGTTGCTGGCGTTTTTCCATAGGCTCCGCCCC
CCTGACGAGCATCACAAAAATCGACGCTCAAGTCAGAGGTGGCGAAACCCGACAGGACTATAAAGATACC
AGGCGTTTCCCCCTGGAAGCTCCCTCGTGCGCTCTCCTGTTCCGACCCTGCCGCTTACCGGATACCTGTC
CGCCTTTCTCCCTTCGGGAAGCGTGGCGCTTTCTCATAGCTCACGCTGTAGGTATCTCAGTTCGGTGTAG
GTCGTTCGCTCCAAGCTGGGCTGTGTGCACGAACCCCCCGTTCAGCCCGACCGCTGCGCCTTATCCGGTA
ACTATCGTCTTGAGTCCAACCCGGTAAGACACGACTTATCGCCACTGGCAGCAGCCACTGGTAACAGGAT
TAGCAGAGCGAGGTATGTAGGCGGTGCTACAGAGTTCTTGAAGTGGTGGCCTAACTACGGCTACACTAGA
AGAACAGTATTTGGTATCTGCGCTCTGCTGAAGCCAGTTACCTTCGGAAAAAGAGTTGGTAGCTCTTGAT
CCGGCAAACAAACCACCGCTGGTAGCGGTGGTTTTTTTGTTTGCAAGCAGCAGATTACGCGCAGAAAAAA
AGGATCTCAAGAAGATCCTTTGATCTTTTCTACGGGGTCTGACGCTCAGTGGAACGAAAACTCACGTTAA
GGGATTTTGGTCATGAGATTATCAAAAAGGATCTTCACCTAGATCCTTTTAAATTAAAAATGAAGTTTTA
AATCAATCTAAAGTATATATGAGTAAACTTGGTCTGACAGTTACCAATGCTTAATCAGTGAGGCACCTAT
CTCAGCGATCTGTCTATTTCGTTCATCCATAGTTGCCTGACTCCCCGTCGTGTAGATAACTACGATACGG
GAGGGCTTACCATCTGGCCCCAGTGCTGCAATGATACCGCGAGACCCACGCTCACCGGCTCCAGATTTAT
CAGCAATAAACCAGCCAGCCGGAAGGGCCGAGCGCAGAAGTGGTCCTGCAACTTTATCCGCCTCCATCCA
GTCTATTAATTGTTGCCGGGAAGCTAGAGTAAGTAGTTCGCCAGTTAATAGTTTGCGCAACGTTGTTGCC
ATTGCTACAGGCATCGTGGTGTCACGCTCGTCGTTTGGTATGGCTTCATTCAGCTCCGGTTCCCAACGAT
CAAGGCGAGTTACATGATCCCCCATGTTGTGCAAAAAAGCGGTTAGCTCCTTCGGTCCTCCGATCGTTGT
CAGAAGTAAGTTGGCCGCAGTGTTATCACTCATGGTTATGGCAGCACTGCATAATTCTCTTACTGTCATG
CCATCCGTAAGATGCTTTTCTGTGACTGGTGAGTACTCAACCAAGTCATTCTGAGAATAGTGTATGCGGC
GACCGAGTTGCTCTTGCCCGGCGTCAATACGGGATAATACCGCGCCACATAGCAGAACTTTAAAAGTGCT
CATCATTGGAAAACGTTCTTCGGGGCGAAAACTCTCAAGGATCTTACCGCTGTTGAGATCCAGTTCGATG
TAACCCACTCGTGCACCCAACTGATCTTCAGCATCTTTTACTTTCACCAGCGTTTCTGGGTGAGCAAAAA
CAGGAAGGCAAAATGCCGCAAAAAAGGGAATAAGGGCGACACGGAAATGTTGAATACTCATACTCTTCCT
TTTTCAATATTATTGAAGCATTTATCAGGGTTATTGTCTCATGAGCGGATACATATTTGAATGTATTTAG
AAAAATAAACAAATAGGGGTTCCGCGCACATTTCCCCGAAAAGTGCCACCTGACGTCGACGGATCGGGAG
ATCTCCCG
Features (pLannotate 1.2.2; 22 found; start..end, strand, type, name):
      7..59      -  misc_feature   bom (fragment): basis of mobility region from pBR322
    214..593     +  enhancer       CMV enhancer: human cytomegalovirus immediate early enhancer
    594..797     +  promoter       CMV promoter: human cytomegalovirus (CMV) immediate early promoter
    799..818     +  promoter       PLtetO-1 promoter (fragment): modified phage lambda PL promoter with tet operator sites (Lutz and Bujard, 1997)
    820..839     +  promoter       PLtetO-1 promoter (fragment): modified phage lambda PL promoter with tet operator sites (Lutz and Bujard, 1997)
    847..880     +  promoter       TRE3GV promoter (fragment): 3rd-generation Tet-responsive promoter that can be activated by binding of Tet-On® 3G, optimized for retroviral and lentiviral vectors
    971..997     +  CDS            3xFLAG (fragment): three tandem FLAG® epitope tags
   1001..5086    +  CDS            BRD4 (sequence partly withheld): BRD4_HUMAN - Also known as HUNK1. Experimental evidence at protein level: Swiss-Prot protein existence level 1. [Isoform B]: Acts as a chromatin insulator in the DNA damage response pathway. Inhibits DNA damage response signaling by recruiting the condensin-2 complex to acetylated histones, leading to chromatin structure remodeling, insulating the region from DNA damage response by limiting spreading of histone H2AX/H2A.x phosphorylation. From Homo sapiens (Human).
   5270..5494    +  polyA_signal   bGH poly(A) signal: bovine growth hormone polyadenylation signal
   5498..5519    +  promoter       SV40 promoter (fragment): SV40 enhancer and early promoter
   5540..5773    +  rep_origin     f1 ori (fragment) (sequence partly withheld): f1 bacteriophage origin of replication; arrow indicates direction of (+) strand synthesis
   5778..5825    +  protein_bind   FRT: FLP-mediated recombination occurs in the 8-bp core sequence TCTAGAAA (Turan and Bode, 2011). FLP recombinase from the Saccharomyces cerevisiae 2μ plasmid
   5833..6855    +  CDS            HygR: aminoglycoside phosphotransferase from E. coli; aph(4)-Ia; confers resistance to hygromycin
   6865..6990    +  CDS            ble (fragment): BLE_KLEPN - Experimental evidence at protein level: Swiss-Prot protein existence level 1. Binding protein with a strong affinity to the bleomycin family of antibiotics. Binds to CL990; an antimitotic-antibiotic compound. From Klebsiella pneumoniae.
   6985..7106    +  polyA_signal   SV40 poly(A) signal: SV40 polyadenylation signal
   7179..7195    -  protein_bind   lac operator: The lac repressor binds to the lac operator to inhibit transcription in E. coli. This inhibition can be relieved by adding lactose or isopropyl-β-D-thiogalactopyranoside (IPTG). lac repressor encoded by lacI
   7203..7233    -  promoter       lac promoter: promoter for the E. coli lac operon
   7248..7269    -  protein_bind   CAP binding site: CAP binding activates transcription in the presence of cAMP. E. coli catabolite activator protein
   7282..7374    -  CDS            lacI (fragment): lac repressor; lacI; The lac repressor binds to the lac operator to inhibit transcription in E. coli. This inhibition can be relieved by adding lactose or isopropyl-β-D-thiogalactopyranoside (IPTG).
   7557..8145    -  rep_origin     ori: high-copy-number ColE1/pMB1/pBR322/pUC origin of replication
   8316..9176    -  CDS            AmpR: β-lactamase; bla; confers resistance to ampicillin, carbenicillin, and related antibiotics
   9177..9281    -  promoter       AmpR promoter: bla
