[The description below was written by a language model from this plasmid's Addgene catalogue record and pLannotate feature annotations shown in this document.]
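Description:
pCDNA5-Flag-BRD4-BD is a mammalian expression plasmid built on the pcDNA5 FRT/TO backbone that expresses a bromodomain-mutant form of human BRD4. In bacteria it is maintained through a high-copy ColE1/pUC-type origin and selected with ampicillin via the AmpR (β-lactamase) cassette. A fragment of the f1 origin and remnants of lac regulatory sequence are also annotated in the backbone. The catalogue lists a total size of 9,226 bp, while the assembled sequence record used for annotation is slightly longer at 9,333 nt.

The payload is a roughly 4.1 kb BRD4 coding sequence with an N-terminal Flag tag, annotated as a partial match to 3xFLAG. It carries two asparagine-to-alanine substitutions, N140A and N433A. These residues lie in the first and second bromodomains and are generally understood to be needed for acetyl-lysine recognition, which fits the "BD mutant" designation. Expression is driven by the CMV enhancer and promoter. Two short tet operator-like matches follow immediately downstream, corresponding to the tetracycline-regulated CMV/TetO2 arrangement of this backbone. Transcription is therefore constitutive in ordinary cells but repressible and tetracycline- or doxycycline-inducible in cells that express the Tet repressor. The transcript ends at a bGH polyadenylation signal.

Downstream, an FRT site directly precedes a hygromycin resistance gene with an SV40 poly(A) signal. No complete promoter is annotated upstream of this gene, so it is designed to become active after FLP-mediated integration into a genomic FRT landing site, allowing hygromycin selection of isogenic stable lines. The associated study concerns response and resistance to BET bromodomain inhibitors in triple-negative breast cancer, where such a mutant would serve to test whether BRD4 function depends on its bromodomains.
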