Addgene plasmid #90005: pCDNA5-Flag-BRD4-BD
Purpose: expresses BD mutant BRD4
Depositing lab: Kornelia Polyak. Depositing organization: Dana-Farber Cancer Institute. Publication: Response and resistance to BET bromodomain inhibitors in triple-negative breast cancer. Shu S, Lin CY, He HH, Witwicki RM, Tabassum DP, Roberts JM, Janiszewska M, Huh SJ, Liang Y, Ryan J, Doherty E, Mohammed H, Guo H, Stover DG, Ekram MB, Peluffo G, Brown J, D'Santos C, Krop IE, Dillon D, McKeown M, Ott C, Qi J, Ni M, Rao PK, Duarte M, Wu SY, Chiang CM, Anders L, Young RA, Winer EP, Letai A, Barry WT, Carroll JS, Long HW, Brown M, Liu XS, Meyer CA, Bradner JE, Polyak K. Nature. 2016 Jan 21;529(7586):413-7. doi: 10.1038/nature16508. Epub 2016 Jan 6. PubMed 26735014.
Backbone
  Vector backbone: pcDNA5 frt/to
  Backbone size w/o insert (bp): 5137
  Total vector size (bp): 9226
  Vector type: Mammalian Expression
  Selectable markers: Hygromycin
Growth in bacteria
  Bacterial resistance: Ampicillin, 100 μg/mL
  Growth temperature: 37°C
  Growth strain: DH5alpha
  Copy number: Unknown
Gene/Insert
  Gene/Insert name: BRD4
  Species: H. sapiens (human)
  Insert size (bp): 4089
  Mutation: Changed 140N to 140A, 433N to 433A
  Entrez Gene: BRD4 (a.k.a. CAP, CDLS6, FSHRG4, HUNK1, HUNKI, MCAP)
  Tag / fusion protein: Flag (N terminal on insert)
Terms and licenses: Academic/Nonprofit Terms; Industry Terms: Not Available to Industry
How to cite: pCDNA5-Flag-BRD4-BD was a gift from Kornelia Polyak (Addgene plasmid # 90005 ; http://n2t.net/addgene:90005 ; RRID:Addgene_90005)
