>Addgene plasmid #90005 | pCDNA5-Flag-BRD4-BD | depositor partial sequence | sequence record 174618 | insert
ATGTCTGCGGAGAGCGGCCCTGGGACGAGATTGAGAAATCTGCCAGTAATGGGGGATGGACTAGAAACTT
CCCAAATGTCTACAACACAGGCCCAGGCCCAACCCCAGCCAGCCAACGCAGCCAGCACCAACCCCCCGCC
CCCAGAGACCTCCAACCCTAACAAGCCCAAGAGGCAGACCAACCAACTGCAATACCTGCTCAGAGTGGTG
CTCAAGACACTATGGAAACACCAGTTTGCATGGCCTTTCCAGCAGCCTGTGGATGCCGTCAAGCTGAACC
TCCCTGATTACTATAAGATCATTAAAACGCCTATGGATATGGGAACAATAAAGAAGCGCTTGGAAAACAA
CTATTACTGGAATGCTCAGGAATGTATCCAGGACTTCAACACTATGTTTACAAATTGTTACATCTACGCC
AAGCCTGGAGATGACATAGTCTTAATGGCAGAAGCTCTGGAAAAGCTCTTCTTGCAAAAAATAAATGAGC
TACCCACAGAAGAAACCGAGATCATGATAGTCCAGGCAAAAGGAAGAGGACGTGGGAGGAAAGAAACAGG
GACAGCAAAACCTGGCGTTTCCACGGTACCAAACACAACTCAAGCATCGACTCCTCCGCAGACCCAGACC
CCTCAGCCGAATCCTCCTCCTGTGCAGGCCACGCCTCACCCCTTCCCTGCCGTCACCCCGGACCTCATCG
TCCAGACCCCTGTCATGACAGTGGTGCCTCCCCAGCCACTGCAGACGCCCCCGCCAGTGCCCCCCCAGCC
ACAACCCCCACCCGCTCCAGCTCCCCAGCCCGTACAGAGCCACCCACCCATCATCGCGGCCACCCCACAG
CCTGTGAAGACAAAGAAGGGAGTGAAGAGGAAAGCAGACACCACCACCCCCACCACCATTGACCCCATTC
ACGAGCCACCCTCGCTGCCCCCGGAGCCCAAGACCACCAAGCTGGGCCAGCGGCGGGAGAGCAGCCGGCC
TGTGAAACCTCCAAAGAAGGACGTGCCCGACTCTCAGCAGCACCCAGCACCAGAGAAGAGCAGCAAGGTC
TCGGAGCAGCTCAAGTGCTGCAGCGGCATCCTCAAGGAGATGTTTGCCAAGAAGCACGCCGCCTACGCCT
GGCCCTTCTACAAGCCTGTGGACGTGGAGGCACTGGGCCTACACGACTACTGTGACATCATCAAGCACCC
CATGGACATGAGCACAATCAAGTCTAAACTGGAGGCCCGTGAGTACCGTGATGCTCAGGAGTTTGGTGCT
GACGTCCGATTGATGTTCTCCAACTGCTATAAGTACGCCCCTCCTGACCATGAGGTGGTGGCCATGGCCC
GCAAGCTCCAGGATGTGTTCGAAATGCGCTTTGCCAAGATGCCGGACGAGCCTGAGGAGCCAGTGGTGGC
CGTGTCCTCCCCGGCAGTGCCCCCTCCCACCAAGGTTGTGGCCCCGCCCTCATCCAGCGACAGCAGCAGC
GATAGCTCCTCGGACAGTGACAGTTCGACTGATGACTCTGAGGAGGAGCGAGCCCAGCGGCTGGCTGAGC
TCCAGGAGCAGCTCAAAGCCGTGCACGAGCAGCTTGCAGCCCTCTCTCAGCCCCAGCAGAACAAACCAAA
GAAAAAGGAGAAAGACAAGAAGGAAAAGAAAAAAGAAAAGCACAAAAGGAAAGAGGAAGTGGAAGAGAAT
AAAAAAAGCAAAGCCAAGGAACCTCCTCCTAAAAAGACGAAGAAAAATAATAGCAGCAACAGCAATGTGA
GCAAGAAGGAGCCAGCGCCCATGAAGAGCAAGCCCCCTCCCACGTATGAG
[249 nt withheld, positions 1801-2049]
GAGAAAGTTGATGTGATTGCCGGCTCCTCCAAGATGAAGGGCTTCTCGTCCTCAGAGTCGGAGAGCTCCA
GTGAGTCCAGCTCCTCTGACAGCGAAGACTCCGAAACAGAGATGGCTCCGAAGTCAAAAAAGAAGGGGCA
CCCCGGGAGGGAGCAGAAGAAGCACCATCATCACCACCATCAGCAGATGCAGCAGGCCCCGGCTCCTGTG
CCCCAGCAGCCGCCCCCGCCTCCCCAGCAGCCCCCACCGCCTCCACCTCCGCAGCAGCAACAGCAGCCGC
CACCCCCGCCTCCCCCACCCTCCATGCCGCAGCAGGCAGCCCCGGCGATGAAGTCCTCGCCCCCACCCTT
CATTGCCACCCAGGTGCCCGTCCTGGAGCCCCAGCTCCCAGGCAGCGTCTTTGACCCCATCGGCCACTTC
ACCCAGCCCATCCTGCACCTGCCGCAGCCTGAGCTGCCCCCTCACCTGCCCCAGCCGCCTGAGCACAGCA
CTCCACCCCATCTCAACCAGCACGCAGTGGTCTCTCCTCCAGCTTTGCACAACGCACTACCCCAGCAGCC
ATCACGGCCCAGCAACCGAGCCGCTGCCCTGCCTCCCAAGCCCGCCCGGCCCCCAGCCGTGTCACCAGCC
TTGACCCAAACACCCCTGCTCCCACAGCCCCCCATGGCCCAACCCCCCCAAGTGCTGCTGGAGGATGAAG
AGCCACCTGCCCCACCCCTCACCTCCATGCAGATGCAGCTGTACCTGCAGCAGCTGCAGAAGGTGCAGCC
CCCTACGCCGCTACTCCCTTCCGTGAAGGTGCAGTCCCAGCCCCCACCCCCCCTGCCGCCCCCACCCCAC
CCCTCTGTGCAGCAGCAGCTGCAGCAGCAGCCGCCACCACCCCCACCACCCCAGCCCCAGCCTCCACCCC
AGCAGCAGCATCAGCCCCCTCCACGGCCCGTGCACTTGCAGCCCATGCAGTTTTCCACCCACATCCAACA
GCCCCCGCCACCCCAGGGCCAGCAGCCCCCCCATCCGCCCCCAGGCCAGCAGCCACCCCCGCCGCAGCCT
GCCAAGCCTCAGCAAGTCATCCAGCACCACCATTCACCCCGGCACCACAAGTCGGACCCCTACTCAACCG
GTCACCTCCGCGAAGCCCCCTCCCCGCTTATGATACATTCCCCCCAGATGTCACAGTTCCAGAGCCTGAC
CCACCAGTCTCCACCCCAGCAAAACGTCCAGCCTAAGAAACAGGAGCTGCGTGCTGCCTCCGTGGTCCAG
CCCCAGCCCCTCGTGGTGGTGAAGGAGGAGAAGATCCACTCACCCATCATCCGCAGCGAGCCCTTCAGCC
CCTCGCTGCGGCCGGAGCCCCCCAAGCACCCGGAGAGCATCAAGGCCCCCGTCCACCTGCCCCAGCGGCC
GGAAATGAAGCCTGTGGATGTCGGGAGGCCTGTGATCCGGCCCCCAGAGCAGAACGCACCGCCACCAGGG
GCCCCTGACAAGGACAAACAGAAACAGGAGCCGAAGACTCCAGTTGCGCCCAAAAAGGACCTGAAAATCA
AGAACATGGGCTCCTGGGCCAGCCTAGTGCAGAAGCATCCGACCACCCCCTCCTCCACAGCCAAGTCATC
CAGCGACAGCTTCGAGCAGTTCCGCCGCGCCGCTCGGGAGAAAGAGGAGCGTGAGAAGGCCCTGAAGGCT
CAGGCCGAGCACGCTGAGAAGGAGAAGGAGCGGCTGCGGCAGGAGCGCATGAGGAGCCGAGAGGACGAGG
ATGCGCTGGAGCAGGCCCGGCGGGCCCATGAGGAGGCACGTCGGCGCCAGGAGCAGCAGCAGCAGCAGCG
CCAGGAGCAACAGCAGCAGCAGCAACAGCAAGCAGCTGCGGTGGCTGCCGCCGCCACCCCACAGGCCCAG
AGCTCCCAGCCCCAGTCCATGCTGGACCAGCAGAGGGAGTTGGCCCGGAAGCGGGAGCAGGAGCGAAGAC
GCCGGGAAGCCATGGCAGCTACCATTGACATGAATTTCCAGAGTGATCTATTGTCAATATTTGAAGAAAA
TCTTTTCTGA
