>Addgene plasmid #90005 | pCDNA5-Flag-BRD4-BD | addgene partial sequence | sequence record 182289 | hBRD4-F 5'-CAGGCAAAAGGAAGAGGACG-3'
CCTGGCGTTTCCACGGTACCAAACACAACTCAAGCATCGACTCCTCCGCAGACCCAGACCCCTCAGCCGA
ATCCTCCTCCTGTGCAGGCCACGCCTCACCCCTTCCCTGCCGTCACCCCGGACCTCATCGTCCAGACCCC
TGTCATGACAGTGGTGCCTCCCCAGCCACTGCAGACGCCCCCGCCAGTGCCCCCCCAGCCACAACCCCCA
CCCGCTCCAGCTCCCCAGCCCGTACAGAGCCACCCACCCATCATCGCGGCCACCCCACAGCCTGTGAAGA
CAAAGAAGGGAGTGAAGAGGAAAGCAGACACCACCACCCCCACCACCATTGACCCCATTCACGAGCCACC
CTCGCTGCCCCCGGAGCCCAAGACCACCAAGCTGGGCCAGCGGCGGGAGAGCAGCCGGCCTGTGAAACCT
CCAAAGAAGGACGTGCCCGACTCTCAGCAGCACCCAGCACCAGAGAAGAGCAGCAAGGTCTCGGAGCAGC
TCAAGTGCTGCAGCGGCATCCTCAAGGAGATGTTTGCCAAGAAGCACGCCGCCTACGCCTGGCCCTTCTA
CAAGCCTGTGGACGTGGAGGCACTGGGCCTACACGACTACTGTGACATCATCAAGCACCCCATGGACATG
AGCACAATCAAGTCTAAACTGGAGGCCCGTGAGTACCGTGATGCTCAGGAGTTTGGTGCTGACGTCCGAT
TGATGTTCTCCAACTGCTATAAGTACGCCCCTCCTGACCATGAGGTGGTGGCCATGG
